Addgene plasmid #87675: HA-hDAGLb-V5
Purpose: Expresses human DAGLb protein with a HA tag inserted in the first extracellular loop, and intracellular V5 tag located on the C-terminal
Depositing lab: Pat Doherty. Depositing organization: King's College London.
Backbone
  Vector backbone: pcDNA6.2-DEST/V6
  Backbone manufacturer: Invitrogen
  Backbone size w/o insert (bp): 7341
  Vector type: Mammalian Expression
  Selectable markers: Blasticidin
Growth in bacteria
  Bacterial resistance: Ampicillin, 100 μg/mL
  Growth temperature: 37°C
  Growth strain: DH5alpha
  Copy number: High Copy
Gene/Insert
  Gene/Insert name: Human Diacylglycerol Lipase Beta (alt name: hDAGLb)
  Species: H. sapiens (human)
  Insert size (bp): 2070
  Mutation: Hemagglutinin (HA) peptide sequence (YPYDVPDYA) flanked by a glycine-serine-glycine-serine linker on either side was inserted into the first extracellular loop of Human DAGLb sequence
  Entrez Gene: DAGLB (a.k.a. DAGLBETA, KCCR13L)
  Promoter: T7
  Tag / fusion protein: V5 tag (C terminal on backbone); HA (N terminal on insert)
  Cloning method: Gateway Cloning
  Sequencing primers: 5′ T7; 3′ V5 Rev Priming Site
Terms and licenses: Academic/Nonprofit Terms; Industry Terms: Not Available to Industry
Depositor comments: Derived from hDAGLb-V5 construct. This construct carries a Q664R mutation compared to the NCBI reference sequence NM_139179. This mutation is a natural variant and should not affect plasmid function.
How to cite: HA-hDAGLb-V5 was a gift from Pat Doherty (Addgene plasmid # 87675 ; http://n2t.net/addgene:87675 ; RRID:Addgene_87675)
