[The description below was written by a language model from this plasmid's Addgene catalogue record and pLannotate feature annotations shown in this document.]
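Description:
HA-hDAGLb-V5 is a mammalian expression plasmid built by Gateway cloning in an Invitrogen pcDNA6.2-DEST V5-type backbone, carrying human diacylglycerol lipase beta (DAGLB), the enzyme that hydrolyses arachidonate-containing diacylglycerols to generate the endocannabinoid 2-arachidonoylglycerol. It is maintained in E. coli through a high-copy ColE1/pUC-type origin with ampicillin resistance (AmpR), and it also carries an f1 origin. For selection in mammalian cells, a blasticidin S deaminase gene is driven by the SV40 early promoter, with an adjacent EM7 bacterial promoter, and ends in an SV40 polyadenylation signal. The short bleomycin-resistance, lacI, HIV LTR and bGH poly(A) matches in the feature table are fragments, probably backbone remnants or annotation artefacts rather than functional parts.

The catalogue lists T7 as the promoter, but the annotated sequence shows the CMV immediate-early enhancer and promoter upstream of the insert. CMV would therefore drive expression in mammalian cells, while the T7 promoter between CMV and attB1 serves as a sequencing primer site and could support in vitro transcription. The DAGLB open reading frame lies between attB1 and attB2 and is followed by the backbone-encoded V5 epitope and an HSV TK polyadenylation signal, giving a C-terminal, intracellular V5 tag. An HA epitope flanked on each side by a glycine-serine linker has been inserted into the first extracellular loop. This suggests a design in which surface-exposed protein can be detected through HA and total protein through V5, although the record does not spell out that application. The construct derives from an earlier hDAGLb-V5 plasmid and carries a Q664R change relative to the reference sequence, which the depositor describes as a natural variant not expected to affect function.
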