Features (pLannotate 1.2.2; 25 found; start..end, strand, type, name):
     28..80      -  misc_feature   bom (fragment): basis of mobility region from pBR322
    235..614     +  enhancer       CMV enhancer: human cytomegalovirus immediate early enhancer
    615..818     +  promoter       CMV promoter: human cytomegalovirus (CMV) immediate early promoter
    814..847     +  LTR            5' LTR (truncated) (fragment): truncated 5' long terminal repeat (LTR) from HIV-1
    863..881     +  promoter       T7 promoter: promoter for bacteriophage T7 RNA polymerase
    911..935     +  protein_bind   attB1: mutant version of attB; recombination site for the Gateway® BP reaction BP Clonase™
    941..3007    +  CDS            DAGLB: DGLB_HUMAN - Experimental evidence at protein level: Swiss-Prot protein existence level 1. Lipase that catalyzes the hydrolysis of arachidonic acid (AA)-esterified diacylglycerols (DAGs) to produce the principal endocannabinoid, 2-arachidonoylglycerol (2-AG) which can be further cleaved by downstream enzymes to release arachidonic acid (AA) for cyclooxygenase (COX)-mediated eicosanoid production (PubMed:14610053). Preferentially hydrolyzes DAGs at the sn-1 position in a calcium- dependent manner and has negligible activity against other lipids including monoacylglycerols and phospholipids (Pub
   3009..3033    -  protein_bind   attB2: mutant version of attB; recombination site for the Gateway® BP reaction BP Clonase™
   3059..3100    +  CDS            V5 tag: epitope tag from simian virus 5
   3184..3232    +  polyA_signal   HSV TK poly(A) signal: herpes simplex virus thymidine kinase polyadenylation signal (Cole and Stacy, 1985)
   3323..3339    -  polyA_signal   bGH poly(A) signal (fragment): bovine growth hormone polyadenylation signal
   3434..3862    +  rep_origin     f1 ori (sequence partly withheld): f1 bacteriophage origin of replication; arrow indicates direction of (+) strand synthesis
   3876..4205    +  promoter       SV40 promoter: SV40 enhancer and early promoter
   4253..4300    +  promoter       EM7 promoter: synthetic bacterial promoter&nbsp
   4319..4717    +  CDS            BSD: blasticidin S deaminase; Aspergillus terreus BSD; confers resistance to blasticidin
   4718..4745    +  CDS            BleoR (fragment): antibiotic-binding protein; Sh ble from Streptoalloteichus hindustanus; confers resistance to bleomycin, phleomycin, and Zeocin™
   4755..4880    +  CDS            ble (fragment): BLE_KLEPN - Experimental evidence at protein level: Swiss-Prot protein existence level 1. Binding protein with a strong affinity to the bleomycin family of antibiotics. Binds to CL990; an antimitotic-antibiotic compound. From Klebsiella pneumoniae.
   4875..4996    +  polyA_signal   SV40 poly(A) signal: SV40 polyadenylation signal
   5069..5085    -  protein_bind   lac operator: The lac repressor binds to the lac operator to inhibit transcription in E. coli. This inhibition can be relieved by adding lactose or isopropyl-β-D-thiogalactopyranoside (IPTG). lac repressor encoded by lacI
   5093..5123    -  promoter       lac promoter: promoter for the E. coli lac operon
   5138..5159    -  protein_bind   CAP binding site: CAP binding activates transcription in the presence of cAMP. E. coli catabolite activator protein
   5172..5264    -  CDS            lacI (fragment): lac repressor; lacI; The lac repressor binds to the lac operator to inhibit transcription in E. coli. This inhibition can be relieved by adding lactose or isopropyl-β-D-thiogalactopyranoside (IPTG).
   5447..6035    -  rep_origin     ori: high-copy-number ColE1/pMB1/pBR322/pUC origin of replication
   6206..7066    -  CDS            AmpR: β-lactamase; bla; confers resistance to ampicillin, carbenicillin, and related antibiotics
   7067..7171    -  promoter       AmpR promoter: bla
>Addgene plasmid #87675 | HA-hDAGLb-V5 | addgene full sequence | sequence record 173605 | Addgene NGS Result
GACGGATCGGGAGATCTCCCGATCCCCTATGGTGCACTCTCAGTACAATCTGCTCTGATGCCGCATAGTT
AAGCCAGTATCTGCTCCCTGCTTGTGTGTTGGAGGTCGCTGAGTAGTGCGCGAGCAAAATTTAAGCTACA
ACAAGGCAAGGCTTGACCGACAATTGCATGAAGAATCTGCTTAGGGTTAGGCGTTTTGCGCTGCTTCGCG
ATGTACGGGCCAGATATACGCGTTGACATTGATTATTGACTAGTTATTAATAGTAATCAATTACGGGGTC
ATTAGTTCATAGCCCATATATGGAGTTCCGCGTTACATAACTTACGGTAAATGGCCCGCCTGGCTGACCG
CCCAACGACCCCCGCCCATTGACGTCAATAATGACGTATGTTCCCATAGTAACGCCAATAGGGACTTTCC
ATTGACGTCAATGGGTGGAGTATTTACGGTAAACTGCCCACTTGGCAGTACATCAAGTGTATCATATGCC
AAGTACGCCCCCTATTGACGTCAATGACGGTAAATGGCCCGCCTGGCATTATGCCCAGTACATGACCTTA
TGGGACTTTCCTACTTGGCAGTACATCTACGTATTAGTCATCGCTATTACCATGGTGATGCGGTTTTGGC
AGTACATCAATGGGCGTGGATAGCGGTTTGACTCACGGGGATTTCCAAGTCTCCACCCCATTGACGTCAA
TGGGAGTTTGTTTTGGCACCAAAATCAACGGGACTTTCCAAAATGTCGTAACAACTCCGCCCCATTGACG
CAAATGGGCGGTAGGCGTGTACGGTGGGAGGTCTATATAAGCAGAGCTCTCTGGCTAACTAGAGAACCCA
CTGCTTACTGGCTTATCGAAATTAATACGACTCACTATAGGGAGACCCAAGCTGGCTAGTTAAGCTATCA
ACAAGTTTGTACAAAAAAGCAGGCTTCACCATGCCGGGGATGGTACTCTTCGGCCGGCGCTGGGCCATCG
CCAGCGACGACTTGGTCTTCCCAGGGTTCTTCGAGCTGGTCGTGCGAGTGCTGTGGTGGATTGGCATTCT
GACGTTGTATCTCATGCACAGAGGAAAGCTGGACGGAAGCGGAAGCTATCCATATGACGTCCCAGACTAT
GCCGGAAGCGGAAGCTGTGCTGGTGGAGCCTTGCTCAGCAGTTACTTGATCGTCCTCATGATTCTCCTGG
CAGTTGTCATATGTACTGTGTCAGCCATCATGTGTGTCAGCATGAGAGGAACGATTTGTAACCCTGGACC
GCGGAAGTCTATGTCTAAGCTGCTTTACATCCGCCTGGCGCTGTTTTTTCCAGAGATGGTCTGGGCCTCT
CTGGGGGCTGCCTGGGTGGCAGATGGTGTTCAGTGCGACAGGACAGTTGTAAACGGCATCATCGCAACCG
TCGTGGTCAGTTGGATCATCATCGCTGCCACAGTGGTTTCCATTATCATTGTCTTTGACCCTCTTGGGGG
GAAAATGGCTCCATATTCCTCTGCCGGCCCCAGCCACCTGGATAGTCATGATTCAAGCCAGTTACTTAAT
GGCCTCAAGACAGCAGCTACAAGCGTGTGGGAAACCAGAATCAAGCTCTTGTGCTGTTGCATTGGGAAAG
ACGACCATACTCGGGTTGCTTTTTCGAGTACGGCAGAGCTTTTCTCAACCTACTTTTCAGACACAGATCT
GGTGCCCAGCGACATTGCGGCGGGCCTCGCCCTGCTTCATCAGCAACAGGACAATATCAGGAACAACCAA
GAGCCTGCCCAGGTGGTCTGCCATGCCCCAGGGAGCTCCCAGGAAGCTGATCTGGATGCAGAATTAGAAA
ACTGCCATCATTACATGCAGTTTGCAGCAGCGGCCTATGGGTGGCCCCTCTACATCTACAGAAACCCCCT
CACGGGGCTGTGCAGGATTGGTGGTGACTGCTGCAGAAGCAGAACCACAGACTATGACTTGGTCGGAGGC
GATCAGCTCAACTGTCACTTCGGCTCCATCCTGCACACCACAGGGCTGCAGTACAGGGACTTCATCCACG
TCAGCTTCCATGACAAGGTTTACGAGCTGCCGTTTTTAGTGGCTCTGGATCACAGGAAAGAGTCTGTTGT
GGTCGCTGTGAGGGGGACCATGTCTCTGCAGGATGTCCTTACGGACCTGTCAGCGGAGAGTGAGGTGCTG
GACGTGGAGTGTGAGGTGCAGGACCGCCTGGCACACAAGGGTATTTCTCAAGCTGCCAGATACGTTTACC
AACGACTCATCAACGACGGGATTTTGAGCCAAGCCTTCAGCATTGCTCCTGAGTACCGGCTGGTCATAGT
GGGCCACAGCCTCGGGGGAGGGGCGGCCGCCCTGCTGGCCACCATGCTCAGAGCCGCCTACCCGCAGGTC
AGGTGCTACGCCTTCTCCCCACCCCGGGGGCTGTGGAGCAAAGCTCTGCAGGAATATTCTCAGAGCTTCA
TCGTGTCACTCGTCCTGGGGAAGGATGTGATTCCCAGGCTCAGTGTGACCAACTTGGAAGATCTGAAGAG
AAGAATCTTGCGAGTGGTCGCGCACTGCAATAAACCCAAGTACAAGATCTTGCTGCACGGTTTGTGGTAC
GAACTGTTTGGAGGAAACCCCAACAACTTGCCCACGGAGCTGGACGGGGGCGACCAGGAAGTCCTGACAC
AGCCTCTTCTGGGGGAGCAGAGCCTACTGACGCGCTGGTCCCCGGCCTACAGCTTCTCCAGCGACTCCCC
ACTGGACTCTTCTCCCAAGTACCCCCCTCTCTACCCTCCCGGCAGGATCATCCACCTGCAGGAGGAGGGC
GCCTCGGGGCGGTTTGGCTGCTGCTCTGCTGCTCACTATAGCGCCAAGTGGTCACACGAAGCGGAATTCA
GCAAAATACTCATAGGTCCGAAGATGCTCACCGACCACATGCCAGACATCCTGATGCGGGCCTTGGACAG
CGTGGTCTCCGACAGAGCGGCCTGCGTCTCCTGTCCAGCACGAGGGGTCTCCAGTGTGGACGTGGCCCAC
CCAGCTTTCTTGTACAAAGTGGTTGATCTAGAGGGCCCGCGGTTCGAAGGTAAGCCTATCCCTAACCCTC
TCCTCGGTCTCGATTCTACGCGTACCGGTTAGTAATGAGTTTAAACGGGGGAGGCTAACTGAAACACGGA
AGGAGACAATACCGGAAGGAACCCGCGCTATGACGGCAATAAAAAGACAGAATAAAACGCACGGGTGTTG
GGTCGTTTGTTCATAAACGCGGGGTTCGGTCCCAGGGCTGGCACTCTGTCGATACCCCACCGAGACCCCA
TTGGGGCCAATACGCCCGCGTTTCTTCCTTTTCCCCACCCCACCCCCCAAGTTCGGGTGAAGGCCCAGGG
CTCGCAGCCAACGTCGGGGCGGCAGGCCCTGCCATAGCAGATCTGCGCAGCTGGGGCTCTAGGGGGTATC
CCC
[124 nt withheld, positions 3434-3557]
C
[91 nt withheld, positions 3559-3649]
A
[49 nt withheld, positions 3651-3699]
CCTTTGACGTTGGAGTCCACGTTCTTT
[37 nt withheld, positions 3727-3763]
ACCCTATCTCGGTCTATTCTTTTGATTTATAAGGGATTTTGCCGATTTCGGCCTATTGGTTAAAAAATGA
GCTGATTTAACAAAAATTTAACGCGAATTAATTCTGTGGAATGTGTGTCAGTTAGGGTGTGGAAAGTCCC
CAGGCTCCCCAGCAGGCAGAAGTATGCAAAGCATGCATCTCAATTAGTCAGCAACCAGGTGTGGAAAGTC
CCCAGGCTCCCCAGCAGGCAGAAGTATGCAAAGCATGCATCTCAATTAGTCAGCAACCATAGTCCCGCCC
CTAACTCCGCCCATCCCGCCCCTAACTCCGCCCAGTTCCGCCCATTCTCCGCCCCATGGCTGACTAATTT
TTTTTATTTATGCAGAGGCCGAGGCCGCCTCTGCCTCTGAGCTATTCCAGAAGTAGTGAGGAGGCTTTTT
TGGAGGCCTAGGCTTTTGCAAAAAGCTCCCGGGAGCTTGTATATCCATTTTCGGATCTGATCAGCACGTG
TTGACAATTAATCATCGGCATAGTATATCGGCATAGTATAATACGACAAGGTGAGGAACTAAACCATGGC
CAAGCCTTTGTCTCAAGAAGAATCCACCCTCATTGAAAGAGCAACGGCTACAATCAACAGCATCCCCATC
TCTGAAGACTACAGCGTCGCCAGCGCAGCTCTCTCTAGCGACGGCCGCATCTTCACTGGTGTCAATGTAT
ATCATTTTACTGGGGGACCTTGTGCAGAACTCGTGGTGCTGGGCACTGCTGCTGCTGCGGCAGCTGGCAA
CCTGACTTGTATCGTCGCGATCGGAAATGAGAACAGGGGCATCTTGAGCCCCTGCGGACGGTGCCGACAG
GTGCTTCTCGATCTGCATCCTGGGATCAAAGCCATAGTGAAGGACAGTGATGGACAGCCGACGGCAGTTG
GGATTCGTGAATTGCTGCCCTCTGGTTATGTGTGGGAGGGCTAAGCACTTCGTGGCCGAGGAGCAGGACT
GACACGTGCTACGAGATTTCGATTCCACCGCCGCCTTCTATGAAAGGTTGGGCTTCGGAATCGTTTTCCG
GGACGCCGGCTGGATGATCCTCCAGCGCGGGGATCTCATGCTGGAGTTCTTCGCCCACCCCAACTTGTTT
ATTGCAGCTTATAATGGTTACAAATAAAGCAATAGCATCACAAATTTCACAAATAAAGCATTTTTTTCAC
TGCATTCTAGTTGTGGTTTGTCCAAACTCATCAATGTATCTTATCATGTCTGTATACCGTCGACCTCTAG
CTAGAGCTTGGCGTAATCATGGTCATAGCTGTTTCCTGTGTGAAATTGTTATCCGCTCACAATTCCACAC
AACATACGAGCCGGAAGCATAAAGTGTAAAGCCTGGGGTGCCTAATGAGTGAGCTAACTCACATTAATTG
CGTTGCGCTCACTGCCCGCTTTCCAGTCGGGAAACCTGTCGTGCCAGCTGCATTAATGAATCGGCCAACG
CGCGGGGAGAGGCGGTTTGCGTATTGGGCGCTCTTCCGCTTCCTCGCTCACTGACTCGCTGCGCTCGGTC
GTTCGGCTGCGGCGAGCGGTATCAGCTCACTCAAAGGCGGTAATACGGTTATCCACAGAATCAGGGGATA
ACGCAGGAAAGAACATGTGAGCAAAAGGCCAGCAAAAGGCCAGGAACCGTAAAAAGGCCGCGTTGCTGGC
GTTTTTCCATAGGCTCCGCCCCCCTGACGAGCATCACAAAAATCGACGCTCAAGTCAGAGGTGGCGAAAC
CCGACAGGACTATAAAGATACCAGGCGTTTCCCCCTGGAAGCTCCCTCGTGCGCTCTCCTGTTCCGACCC
TGCCGCTTACCGGATACCTGTCCGCCTTTCTCCCTTCGGGAAGCGTGGCGCTTTCTCATAGCTCACGCTG
TAGGTATCTCAGTTCGGTGTAGGTCGTTCGCTCCAAGCTGGGCTGTGTGCACGAACCCCCCGTTCAGCCC
GACCGCTGCGCCTTATCCGGTAACTATCGTCTTGAGTCCAACCCGGTAAGACACGACTTATCGCCACTGG
CAGCAGCCACTGGTAACAGGATTAGCAGAGCGAGGTATGTAGGCGGTGCTACAGAGTTCTTGAAGTGGTG
GCCTAACTACGGCTACACTAGAAGAACAGTATTTGGTATCTGCGCTCTGCTGAAGCCAGTTACCTTCGGA
AAAAGAGTTGGTAGCTCTTGATCCGGCAAACAAACCACCGCTGGTAGCGGTGGTTTTTTTGTTTGCAAGC
AGCAGATTACGCGCAGAAAAAAAGGATCTCAAGAAGATCCTTTGATCTTTTCTACGGGGTCTGACGCTCA
GTGGAACGAAAACTCACGTTAAGGGATTTTGGTCATGAGATTATCAAAAAGGATCTTCACCTAGATCCTT
TTAAATTAAAAATGAAGTTTTAAATCAATCTAAAGTATATATGAGTAAACTTGGTCTGACAGTTACCAAT
GCTTAATCAGTGAGGCACCTATCTCAGCGATCTGTCTATTTCGTTCATCCATAGTTGCCTGACTCCCCGT
CGTGTAGATAACTACGATACGGGAGGGCTTACCATCTGGCCCCAGTGCTGCAATGATACCGCGAGACCCA
CGCTCACCGGCTCCAGATTTATCAGCAATAAACCAGCCAGCCGGAAGGGCCGAGCGCAGAAGTGGTCCTG
CAACTTTATCCGCCTCCATCCAGTCTATTAATTGTTGCCGGGAAGCTAGAGTAAGTAGTTCGCCAGTTAA
TAGTTTGCGCAACGTTGTTGCCATTGCTACAGGCATCGTGGTGTCACGCTCGTCGTTTGGTATGGCTTCA
TTCAGCTCCGGTTCCCAACGATCAAGGCGAGTTACATGATCCCCCATGTTGTGCAAAAAAGCGGTTAGCT
CCTTCGGTCCTCCGATCGTTGTCAGAAGTAAGTTGGCCGCAGTGTTATCACTCATGGTTATGGCAGCACT
GCATAATTCTCTTACTGTCATGCCATCCGTAAGATGCTTTTCTGTGACTGGTGAGTACTCAACCAAGTCA
TTCTGAGAATAGTGTATGCGGCGACCGAGTTGCTCTTGCCCGGCGTCAATACGGGATAATACCGCGCCAC
ATAGCAGAACTTTAAAAGTGCTCATCATTGGAAAACGTTCTTCGGGGCGAAAACTCTCAAGGATCTTACC
GCTGTTGAGATCCAGTTCGATGTAACCCACTCGTGCACCCAACTGATCTTCAGCATCTTTTACTTTCACC
AGCGTTTCTGGGTGAGCAAAAACAGGAAGGCAAAATGCCGCAAAAAAGGGAATAAGGGCGACACGGAAAT
GTTGAATACTCATACTCTTCCTTTTTCAATATTATTGAAGCATTTATCAGGGTTATTGTCTCATGAGCGG
ATACATATTTGAATGTATTTAGAAAAATAAACAAATAGGGGTTCCGCGCACATTTCCCCGAAAAGTGCCA
CCTGACGTC
